>Addgene plasmid #20304 | pnlacZ-ACN | depositor full sequence | sequence record 9549 | Author sequence
TCATTAATGCAGGTTAACCTGGCTTATCGAAATTAATACGACTCACTATAGGGAGACCGGCAGATCCGGC
GCGCCTGCAGGCCATGGACCCTGTTGTGCTGCAAAGGAGAGACTGGGAGAACCCTGGAGTGACCCAGCTC
AACAGACTGGCTGCCCACCCTCCCTTTGCCTCTTGGAGGAACTCTGAGGAAGCCAGGACAGACAGGCCCA
GCCAGCAGCTCAGGTCTCTCAATGGAGAGTGGAGGTTTGCCTGGTTCCCTGCCCCTGAAGCTGTGCCTGA
GTCTTGGCTGGAGTGTGACCTCCCAGAGGCAGTTCCCAAGAAGAAGAGGAAAGTTGAGGCTGACACTGTT
GTGGTGCCAAGCAACTGGCAGATGCATGGCTATGATGCCCCCATCTACACCAATGTCACCTACCCCATCA
CTGTGAACCCCCCTTTTGTGCCCACTGAGAACCCCACTGGCTGCTACAGCCTGACCTTCAATGTTGATGA
GAGCTGGCTGCAAGAAGGCCAGACCAGGATCATCTTTGATGGAGTCAACTCTGCCTTCCACCTCTGGTGC
AATGGCAGGTGGGTTGGCTATGGCCAAGACAGCAGGCTGCCCTCTGAGTTTGACCTCTCTGCCTTCCTCA
GAGCTGGAGAGAACAGGCTGGCTGTCATGGTGCTCAGGTGGTCTGATGGCAGCTACCTGGAAGACCAAGA
CATGTGGAGGATGTCTGGCATCTTCAGGGATGTGAGCCTGCTGCACAAGCCCACCACCCAGATTTCTGAC
TTCCATGTTGCCACCAGGTTCAATGATGACTTCAGCAGAGCTGTGCTGGAGGCTGAGGTGCAGATGTGTG
GAGAACTCAGAGACTACCTGAGAGTCACAGTGAGCCTCTGGCAAGGTGAGACCCAGGTGGCCTCTGGCAC
AGCCCCCTTTGGAGGAGAGATCATTGATGAGAGAGGAGGCTATGCTGACAGAGTCACCCTGAGGCTCAAT
GTGGAGAACCCCAAGCTGTGGTCTGCTGAGATCCCCAACCTCTACAGGGCTGTTGTGGAGCTGCACACTG
CTGATGGCACCCTGATTGAAGCTGAAGCCTGTGATGTTGGATTCAGAGAAGTCAGGATTGAGAATGGCCT
GCTGCTGCTCAATGGCAAGCCTCTGCTCATCAGGGGAGTCAACAGGCATGAGCACCACCCTCTGCATGGA
CAAGTGATGGATGAACAGACAATGGTGCAAGATATCCTGCTAATGAAGCAGAACAACTTCAATGCTGTCA
GGTGCTCTCACTACCCCAACCACCCTCTCTGGTACACCCTGTGTGACAGGTATGGCCTGTATGTTGTTGA
TGAAGCCAACATTGAGACACATGGCATGGTGCCCATGAACAGGCTCACAGATGACCCCAGGTGGCTGCCT
GCCATGTCTGAGAGAGTGACCAGGATGGTGCAGAGAGACAGGAACCACCCCTCTGTGATCATCTGGTCTC
TGGGCAATGAGTCTGGACATGGAGCCAACCATGATGCTCTCTACAGGTGGATCAAGTCTGTTGACCCCAG
CAGACCTGTGCAGTATGAAGGAGGTGGAGCAGACACCACAGCCACAGACATCATCTGCCCCATGTATGCC
AGGGTTGATGAGGACCAGCCCTTCCCTGCTGTGCCCAAGTGGAGCATCAAGAAGTGGCTCTCTCTGCCTG
GAGAGACCAGACCTCTGATCCTGTGTGAATATGCACATGCAATGGGCAACTCTCTGGGAGGCTTTGCCAA
GTACTGGCAAGCCTTCAGACAGTACCCCAGGCTGCAAGGAGGATTTGTGTGGGACTGGGTGGACCAATCT
CTCATCAAGTATGATGAGAATGGCAACCCCTGGTCTGCCTATGGAGGAGACTTTGGTGACACCCCCAATG
ACAGGCAGTTCTGCATGAATGGCCTGGTCTTTGCAGACAGGACCCCTCACCCTGCCCTCACAGAGGCCAA
GCACCAGCAACAGTTCTTCCAGTTCAGGCTGTCTGGACAGACCATTGAGGTGACATCTGAGTACCTCTTC
AGGCACTCTGACAATGAGCTCCTGCACTGGATGGTGGCCCTGGATGGCAAGCCTCTGGCTTCTGGTGAGG
TGCCTCTGGATGTGGCCCCTCAAGGAAAGCAGCTGATTGAACTGCCTGAGCTGCCTCAGCCAGAGTCTGC
TGGACAACTGTGGCTAACAGTGAGGGTGGTTCAGCCCAATGCAACAGCTTGGTCTGAGGCAGGCCACATC
TCTGCATGGCAGCAGTGGAGGCTGGCTGAGAACCTCTCTGTGACCCTGCCTGCTGCCTCTCATGCCATCC
CTCACCTGACAACATCTGAAATGGACTTCTGCATTGAGCTGGGCAACAAGAGATGGCAGTTCAACAGGCA
GTCTGGCTTCCTGTCTCAGATGTGGATTGGAGACAAGAAGCAGCTCCTCACCCCTCTCAGGGACCAATTC
ACCAGGGCTCCTCTGGACAATGACATTGGAGTGTCTGAGGCCACCAGGATTGACCCAAATGCTTGGGTGG
AGAGGTGGAAGGCTGCTGGACACTACCAGGCTGAGGCTGCCCTGCTCCAGTGCACAGCAGACACCCTGGC
TGATGCTGTTCTGATCACCACAGCCCATGCTTGGCAGCACCAAGGCAAGACCCTGTTCATCAGCAGAAAG
ACCTACAGGATTGATGGCTCTGGACAGATGGCAATCACAGTGGATGTGGAGGTTGCCTCTGACACACCTC
ACCCTGCAAGGATTGGCCTGAACTGTCAACTGGCACAGGTGGCTGAGAGGGTGAACTGGCTGGGCTTAGG
CCCTCAGGAGAACTACCCTGACAGGCTGACAGCTGCCTGCTTTGACAGGTGGGACCTGCCTCTGTCTGAC
ATGTACACCCCTTATGTGTTCCCTTCTGAGAATGGCCTGAGGTGTGGCACCAGGGAGCTGAACTATGGTC
CTCACCAGTGGAGGGGAGACTTCCAGTTCAACATCTCCAGGTACTCTCAGCAACAGCTCATGGAAACCTC
TCACAGGCACCTGCTCCATGCAGAGGAGGGAACCTGGCTGAACATTGATGGCTTCCACATGGGCATTGGA
GGAGATGACTCTTGGTCTCCTTCTGTGTCTGCTGAGTTCCAGTTATCTGCTGGCAGGTACCACTATCAGC
TGGTGTGGTGCCAGAAGTAAACCTAATCTAGAAGCTCGCTTTCTTGCTGTCCAATTTCTATTAAAGGTTC
CTTTGTTCCCTAAGTCCAACTACTAAACTGGGGGATATTATGAAGGGCCTTGAGCATCTGGATTCTGCCT
AATAAAAAACATTTATTTTCATTGCAATGATGTATTTAAATTATTTCTGAATATTTTACTAAAAAGGGAA
TGTGGGAGGTCAGTGCATTTAAAACATAAAGAAATGAAGAGCTAGTTCAAACCTTGGGAAAATACACTAT
ATCTTAAACTCCATGAAAGAAGGTGAGGCTGCAAACAGCTAATGCACATTGGCAACAGCCCCTGATGCCT
ATGCCTTATTCATCCCTCAGAAAAGGATTCAAGTAGAGGCTTGATTTGGAGGTTAAAGTTTTGCTATGCT
GTATTTTAATTAAGAATTCATAACTTCGTATAATGTATGCTATACGAAGTTATGGATCTGTCGATCGACG
GATCGATCCGAACAAACGACCCAACACCCGTGCGTTTTATTCTGTCTTTTTATTGCCGATCCCCTCAGAA
GAACTCGTCAAGAAGGCGATAGAAGGCGATGCGCTGCGAATCGGGAGCGGCGATACCGTAAAGCACGAGG
AAGCGGTCAGCCCATTCGCCGCCAAGCTCTTCAGCAATATCACGGGTAGCCAACGCTATGTCCTGATAGC
GGTCCGCCACACCCAGCCGGCCACAGTCGATGAATCCAGAAAAGCGGCCATTTTCCACCATGATATTCGG
CAAGCAGGCATCGCCATGGGTCACGACGAGATCCTCGCCGTCGGGCATGCGCGCCTTGAGCCTGGCGAAC
AGTTCGGCTGGCGCGAGCCCCTGATGCTCTTCGTCCAGATCATCCTGATCGACAAGACCGGCTTCCATCC
GAGTACGTGCTCGCTCGATGCGATGTTTCGCTTGGTGGTCGAATGGGCAGGTAGCCGGATCAAGCGTATG
CAGCCGCCGCATTGCATCAGCCATGATGGATACTTTCTCGGCAGGAGCAAGGTGAGATGACAGGAGATCC
TGCCCCGGCACTTCGCCCAATAGCAGCCAGTCCCTTCCCGCTTCAGTGACAACGTCGAGCACAGCTGCGC
AAGGAACGCCCGTCGTGGCCAGCCACGATAGCCGCGCTGCCTCGTCCTGCAGTTCATTCAGGGCACCGGA
CAGGTCGGTCTTGACAAAAAGAACCGGGCGCCCCTGCGCTGACAGCCGGAACACGGCGGCATCAGAGCAG
CCGATTGTCTGTTGTGCCCAGTCATAGCCGAATAGCCTCTCCACCCAAGCGGCCGGAGAACCTGCGTGCA
ATCCATCTTGTTCAATGGCCGATCCCATATTGGCTGCACGGATCCTGAACGGCAGAGGTTACGGCAGTTT
GTCTCTCCCCCTTCCGGGAGCCACCTTCTTCTCCAACCGTCCCGGTCGCGCTCTCGGCGCTTCTGAGGAG
AGAACTGGCTGAGTGACGCCCTTTATAGATTCGCCCTTGTGTCCCGCCCCTTCCTTTCCCGCCCTCCCTT
GCGCTACGGGGCCGCCCGCACCGGCCTACACGGAGCGCGCGCGGCGGAGTTGTTGACGCTAGGGCTCCGG
CTCCCTGGTTGGGTGTTCTTTCTGACGCGACAGGAGGAGGAGAATGTCCTGGTCCTGTCGTCCTCCTTTC
GGGTTTCCCGTGCACTCAAACCGAGGACTTACAGAACGGAGGATAAAGTTAGGCCATTTTTACTCAGCTT
CGGAGTTCAGGCTCATTTTTCAGCTAAAGTCTCTCATTAGTATCCCCCCACACACATCGGGAAAATGGTT
TGTCCTACGCATCGGTAATGAAGGCGGGGCCCTTCGGGTCCTCCGGAGCGGGTTCCGGGGGTGGGGGGAA
GGAGGGAGGGACGGGACGGGCCTCGTTCATGAATATTCAGTTCACCGCTGAATATGCATAAGGCAGGCAA
GATGGCGCGTCCAATCAATTGGAAGTAGCCGTTATTAGTGGAGAGGCCCCAGGACGTTGGGGCACCGCCT
GTGCTCTAGTAGCTTTACGGAGCCCTGGCGCTCGATGTTCAAGCCCAAGCTTTCGCGAGCTCGACCGAAC
AAACGACCCAACACCCGTGCGTTTTATTCTGTCTTTTTATTGCCGCTCAGCTTTACAGTGACAATGACGG
CTGGCGACTGAATATTAGTGCTTACAGACAGCACTACATATTTTCCGTCGATGTTGAAATCCTTTCTCAT
ATGTCACCATAAATATCAAATAATTATAGCAATCATTTACGCGTTAATGGCTAATCGCCATCTTCCAGCA
GGCGCACCATTGCCCCTGTTTCACTATCCAGGTTACGGATATAGTTCATGACAATATTTACATTGGTCCA
GCCACCAGCTTGCATGATCTCCGGTATTGAAACTCCAGCGCGGGCCATATCTCGCGCGGCTCCGACACGG
GCACTGTGTCCAGACCAGGCCAGGTATCTCTGACCAGAGTCATCCTAAAATACACAAACAATTAGAATCA
GTAGTTTAACACATTATACACTTAAAAATTTTATATTTACCTTAGCGCCGTAAATCAATCGATGAGTTGC
TTCAAAAATCCCTTCCAGGGCGCGAGTTGATAGCTGGCTGGTGGCAGATGGCGCGGCAACACCATTTTTT
CTGACCCGGCAAAACAGGTAGTTATTCGGATCATCAGCTACACCAGAGACGGAAATCCATCGCTCGACCA
GTTTAGTTACCCCCAGGCTAAGTGCCTTCTCTACACCTGCGGTGCTAACCAGCGTTTTCGTTCTGCCAAT
ATGGATTAACATTCTCCCACCGTCAGTACGTGAGATATCTTTAACCCTGATCCTGGCAATTTCGGCTATA
CGTAACAGGGTGTTATAAGCAATCCCCAGAAATGCCAGATTACGTATATCCTGGCAGCGATCGCTATTTT
CCATGAGTGAACGAACCTGGTCGAAATCAGTGCGTTCGAACGCTAGAGCCTGTTTTGCACGTTCACCGGC
ATCAACGTTTTCTTTTCGGATCCGCCGCATAACCAGTGAAACAGCATTGCTGTCACTTGGTCGTGGCAGC
CCGGACCGACGATGAAGCATGTTTAGCTGGCCCAAATGTTGCTGGATAGTTTTTACTGCCAGACCGCGCG
CCTGAAGATATAGAAGATAATCGCGAACATCTTCAGGTTCTGCGGGAAACCATTTCCGGTTATTCAACTT
GCACCATGCCGCCCACGACCGGCAAACGGACAGAAGCATTTTCCAGGTATGCTCAGAAAACGCCTGGCGA
TCCCTGAACATGTCCATCAGGTTCTTGCGAACCTCATCACTCGTTGCATCGACCGGTAATGCAGGCAAAT
TTTGGTGTACGGTCAGTAAATTGGACACCTTCCTCTTCTTCTTGGGCATGGCCGCAGGAAAGCAGAGCCC
TGAAGCTCCCATCACCGGCCAATAAGAGCCAAGCCTGCAGTGTGACCTCATAGAGCAATGTGCCAGCCAG
CCTGACCCCAAGGGCCCTCAGGCTTGGGCACACTGTCTCTAGGACCCTGAGAGAAAGACATACCCATTTC
TGCTTAGGGCCCTGAGGATGAGCCCAGGGGTGGCTTGGCACTGAAGCAAAGGACACTGGGGCTCAGCTGG
CAGCAAAGTGACCAGGATGCTGAGGCTTTGACCCAGAAGCCAGAGGCCAGAGGCCAGGACTTCTCTTGGT
CCCAGTCCACCCTCACTCAGAGCTTTACCAATGCCCTCTGGATAGTTGTCGGGTAACGGTGGACGCCACT
GATTCTCTGGCCAGCCTAGGACTTCGCCATTCCGCTGATTCTGCTCTTCCAGCCACTGGCTGACCGGTTG
GAAGTACTCCAGCAGTGCCTTGGCATCCAGGGCATCTGAGCCTACCAGGTCCTTCAGTACCTCCTGCCAG
GGCCTGGAGCAGCCAGCCTGCAACACCTGCCTGCCAAGCAGAGTGACCACTGTGGGCACAGGGGACACAG
GGTGGGGCCCACAACAGCACCATTGTCCACTTGTCCCTCACTAGTAAAAGAACTCTAGGGTTGCGGGGGG
TGGGGGAGGTCTCTGTGAGGCTGGTAAGGGATATTTGCCTGGCCCATGGAGATCCATAACTTCGTATAAT
GTATGCTATACGAAGTTATAAGCTTTCGCGAGCTCGAGATCCCAGTCAGTCAGTCTCGAGCGATCGCGGC
GCGCCGTCGAGTTCTATAGTGTCACCTAAATCGTATGTGTATGATACATAAGGTTATGTATTAATTGTAG
CCGCGTTCTAACGACAATATGTCCATATGGTGCACTCTCAGTACAATCTGCTCTGATGCCGCATAGTTAA
GCCAGCCCCGACACCCGCCAACACCCGCTGACGCGCCCTGACGGGCTTGTCTGCTCCCGGCATCCGCTTA
CAGACAAGCTGTGACCGTCTCCGGGAGCTGCATGTGTCAGAGGTTTTCACCGTCATCACCGAAACGCGCG
AGACGAAAGGGCCTCGTGATACGCCTATTTTTATAGGTTAATGTCATGATAATAATGGTTTCTTAGACGT
CAGGTGGCACTTTTCGGGGAAATGTGCGCGGAACCCCTATTTGTTTATTTTTCTAAATACATTCAAATAT
GTATCCGCTCATGAGACAATAACCCTGATAAATGCTTCAATAATATTGAAAAAGGAAGAGTATGAGTATT
CAACATTTCCGTGTCGCCCTTATTCCCTTTTTTGCGGCATTTTGCCTTCCTGTTTTTGCTCACCCAGAAA
CGCTGGTGAAAGTAAAAGATGCTGAAGATCAGTTGGGTGCACGAGTGGGTTACATCGAACTGGATCTCAA
CAGCGGTAAGATCCTTGAGAGTTTTCGCCCCGAAGAACGTTTTCCAATGATGAGCACTTTTAAAGTTCTG
CTATGTGGCGCGGTATTATCCCGTATTGACGCCGGGCAAGAGCAACTCGGTCGCCGCATACACTATTCTC
AGAATGACTTGGTTGAGTACTCACCAGTCACAGAAAAGCATCTTACGGATGGCATGACAGTAAGAGAATT
ATGCAGTGCTGCCATAACCATGAGTGATAACACTGCGGCCAACTTACTTCTGACAACGATCGGAGGACCG
AAGGAGCTAACCGCTTTTTTGCACAACATGGGGGATCATGTAACTCGCCTTGATCGTTGGGAACCGGAGC
TGAATGAAGCCATACCAAACGACGAGCGTGACACCACGATGCCTGTAGCAATGGCAACAACGTTGCGCAA
ACTATTAACTGGCGAACTACTTACTCTAGCTTCCCGGCAACAATTAATAGACTGGATGGAGGCGGATAAA
GTTGCAGGACCACTTCTGCGCTCGGCCCTTCCGGCTGGCTGGTTTATTGCTGATAAATCTGGAGCCGGTG
AGCGTGGGTCTCGCGGTATCATTGCAGCACTGGGGCCAGATGGTAAGCCCTCCCGTATCGTAGTTATCTA
CACGACGGGGAGTCAGGCAACTATGGATGAACGAAATAGACAGATCGCTGAGATAGGTGCCTCACTGATT
AAGCATTGGTAACTGTCAGACCAAGTTTACTCATATATACTTTAGATTGATTTAAAACTTCATTTTTAAT
TTAAAAGGATCTAGGTGAAGATCCTTTTTGATAATCTCATGACCAAAATCCCTTAACGTGAGTTTTCGTT
CCACTGAGCGTCAGACCCCGTAGAAAAGATCAAAGGATCTTCTTGAGATCCTTTTTTTCTGCGCGTAATC
TGCTGCTTGCAAACAAAAAAACCACCGCTACCAGCGGTGGTTTGTTTGCCGGATCAAGAGCTACCAACTC
TTTTTCCGAAGGTAACTGGCTTCAGCAGAGCGCAGATACCAAATACTGTTCTTCTAGTGTAGCCGTAGTT
AGGCCACCACTTCAAGAACTCTGTAGCACCGCCTACATACCTCGCTCTGCTAATCCTGTTACCAGTGGCT
GCTGCCAGTGGCGATAAGTCGTGTCTTACCGGGTTGGACTCAAGACGATAGTTACCGGATAAGGCGCAGC
GGTCGGGCTGAACGGGGGGTTCGTGCACACAGCCCAGCTTGGAGCGAACGACCTACACCGAACTGAGATA
CCTACAGCGTGAGCTATGAGAAAGCGCCACGCTTCCCGAAGGGAGAAAGGCGGACAGGTATCCGGTAAGC
GGCAGGGTCGGAACAGGAGAGCGCACGAGGGAGCTTCCAGGGGGAAACGCCTGGTATCTTTATAGTCCTG
TCGGGTTTCGCCACCTCTGACTTGAGCGTCGATTTTTGTGATGCTCGTCAGGGGGGCGGAGCCTATGGAA
AAACGCCAGCAACGCGGCCTTTTTACGGTTCCTGGCCTTTTGCTGGCCTTTTGCTCACATGTTCTTTCCT
GCGTTATCCCCTGATTCTGTGGATAACCGTATTACCGCCTTTGAGTGAGCTGATACCGCTCGCCGCAGCC
GAACGACCGAGCGCAGCGAGTCAGTGAGCGAGGAAGCGGAAGAGCGCCCAATACGCAAACCGCCTCTCCC
CGCGCGTTGGCCGAT
Features (pLannotate 1.2.2; 19 found; start..end, strand, type, name):
     34..52      +  promoter       T7 promoter: promoter for bacteriophage T7 RNA polymerase
     93..3167    +  CDS            lacZ: BGAL_ECOLI - Experimental evidence at protein level: Swiss-Prot protein existence level 1. From Escherichia coli (strain K12).
   3184..3578    +  polyA_signal   β-globin poly(A): human β-globin polyadenylation signal
   3590..3623    -  protein_bind   loxP: Cre-mediated recombination occurs in the 8-bp core sequence (GCATACAT). Cre recombinase
   3650..3698    -  polyA_signal   HSV TK poly(A) signal: herpes simplex virus thymidine kinase polyadenylation signal (Cole and Stacy, 1985)
   3705..4508    -  CDS            NeoR/KanR: aminoglycoside phosphotransferase from Tn5; aph(3')-II (or nptII); confers resistance to neomycin, kanamycin, and G418 (Geneticin®)
   5247..5295    -  polyA_signal   HSV TK poly(A) signal: herpes simplex virus thymidine kinase polyadenylation signal (Cole and Stacy, 1985)
   5441..5646    -  CDS            Cre (fragment): site-specific recombinase Cre is a site-specific recombinase from bacteriophage P1. Recombination occurs at loxP sequences.
   5645..5710    -  intron         small t intron: SV40 (simian virus 40) small t antigen intron
   5710..6537    -  CDS            Cre (fragment): site-specific recombinase Cre is a site-specific recombinase from bacteriophage P1. Recombination occurs at loxP sequences.
   6890..7102    -  CDS            Ace (fragment): ACE_MOUSE - Also known as Dcp1. Experimental evidence at protein level: Swiss-Prot protein existence level 1. Converts angiotensin I to angiotensin II by release of the terminal His-Leu, this results in an increase of the vasoconstrictor activity of angiotensin. Also able to inactivate bradykinin, a potent vasodilator. Has also a glycosidase activity which releases GPI- anchored proteins from the membrane by cleaving the mannose linkage in the GPI moiety. This GPIase activity seems to be crucial for the egg- binding ability of the sperm. From Mus musculus (Mouse).
   7266..7299    -  protein_bind   loxP: Cre-mediated recombination occurs in the 8-bp core sequence (GCATACAT). Cre recombinase
   7363..7381    -  promoter       SP6 promoter: promoter for bacteriophage SP6 RNA polymerase
   7444..7495    -  misc_feature   bom (fragment): basis of mobility region from pBR322
   7597..7632    -  CDS            rop (fragment): Rop protein, which maintains plasmids at low copy number; rop
   7727..7831    +  promoter       AmpR promoter: bla
   7832..8692    +  CDS            AmpR: β-lactamase; bla; confers resistance to ampicillin, carbenicillin, and related antibiotics
   8863..9451    +  rep_origin     ori: high-copy-number ColE1/pMB1/pBR322/pUC origin of replication
   9634..12      +  CDS            lacI (fragment) (across the origin): lac repressor; lacI; The lac repressor binds to the lac operator to inhibit transcription in E. coli. This inhibition can be relieved by adding lactose or isopropyl-β-D-thiogalactopyranoside (IPTG).
