[The description below was written by a language model from this plasmid's Addgene catalogue record and pLannotate feature annotations shown in this document.]
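Description:
pnlacZ-ACN is a cassette-donor plasmid for building mouse gene-targeting vectors, made by placing a roughly 7.3 kb nlacZ-ACN insert into the small pSP72 cloning backbone (the XhoI and BglII sites used were destroyed in cloning). It is maintained in E. coli as a high-copy plasmid through a ColE1/pUC-type origin and selected with ampicillin via the bla gene. The insert is flanked by the backbone's T7 and SP6 phage promoters. Short bom, rop and lacI fragments in the annotation appear to be backbone remnants rather than functional parts.

The payload has two parts. The first is an E. coli lacZ coding sequence followed by a human β-globin polyadenylation signal. The "n" in the name suggests a nuclear-localised β-galactosidase, although no localisation signal is annotated. No promoter is annotated upstream of lacZ other than T7, which fits a reporter intended to be driven by the targeted locus after knock-in.

The second part, on the opposite strand, is a cassette bounded by two loxP sites in the same orientation. It contains a mouse Ace gene fragment (presumably the testis-specific Ace promoter region) upstream of a Cre coding sequence that is interrupted by the SV40 small t intron and ended by an HSV TK poly(A). This is followed by a NeoR gene with its own TK poly(A); the promoter driving NeoR is not annotated. Neo allows G418 selection of targeted ES cells. The intron keeps Cre from being expressed in bacteria. If Cre is expressed in the male germline as the Ace element implies, it would excise the whole floxed Cre-neo unit during transmission, so that offspring carry only lacZ and a single loxP site.
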