Addgene plasmid #20304: pnlacZ-ACN
Depositing lab: Mario Capecchi. Depositing organization: University of Utah. Publication: A protocol for constructing gene targeting vectors: generating knockout mice for the cadherin family and beyond. Wu S, Ying G, Wu Q, Capecchi MR. Nat Protoc. 2008 . 3(6):1056-76. 10.1038/nprot.2008.70 PubMed 18546598.
Backbone
  Vector backbone: pSP72
  Backbone manufacturer: Promega
  Backbone size w/o insert (bp): 2394
  Vector type: Mammalian Expression, Mouse Targeting, Cre/Lox
  Selectable markers: Neomycin (select with G418)
Growth in bacteria
  Bacterial resistance: Ampicillin, 100 μg/mL
  Growth temperature: 37°C
  Growth strain: DH5alpha
  Growth instructions: DH5alpha
  Copy number: High Copy
Gene/Insert
  Gene/Insert name: nlacZ-ACN
  Species: Cloning vector
  Insert size (bp): 7308
  GenBank ID: EU530629
  Cloning method: Restriction Enzyme; 5′ cloning site XhoI (destroyed during cloning); 3′ cloning site BglII (destroyed during cloning)
  Sequencing primers: 5′ T7
Terms and licenses: Academic/Nonprofit Terms; Industry Terms: Not Available to Industry
How to cite: pnlacZ-ACN was a gift from Mario Capecchi (Addgene plasmid # 20304 ; http://n2t.net/addgene:20304 ; RRID:Addgene_20304)
