>Addgene plasmid #20304 | pnlacZ-ACN | addgene partial sequence | sequence record 26215 | 20304 with T7
TGGNCCCTGTTGTGCTGCAAAGGAGAGACTGGGAGAACCCTGGAGTGACCCAGCTCAACAGACTGGCTGC
CCACCCTCCCTTTGCCTCTTGGAGGAACTCTGAGGAAGCCAGGACAGACAGGCCCAGCCAGCAGCTCAGG
TCTCTCAATGGAGAGTGGAGGTTTGCCTGGTTCCCTGCCCCTGAAGCTGTGCCTGAGTCTTGGCTGGAGT
GTGACCTCCCAGAGGCAGTTCCCAAGAAGAAGAGGAAAGTTGAGGCTGACACTGTTGTGGTGCCAAGCAA
CTGGCAGATGCATGGCTATGATGCCCCCATCTACACCAATGTCACCTACCCCATCACTGTGAACCCCCCT
TTTGTGCCCACTGAGAACCCCACTGGCTGCTACAGCCTGACCTTCAATGTTGATGAGAGCTGGCTGCAAG
AAGGCCAGACCAGGATCATCTTTGATGGAGTCAACTCTGCCTTCCACCTCTGGTGCAATGGCAGGTGGGT
TGGCTATGGCCAAGACAGCAGGCTGCCCTCTGAGTTTGACCTCTCTGCCTTCCTCAGAGCTGGAGAGAAC
AGGCTGGCTGTCATGGTGCTCAGGTGGTCTGATGGCAGCTACCTGGAAGACCAAGACATGTGGAGGATGT
CTGGCATCTTCAGGGATGTGAGCCTGCTGCACAAGCCCACCACCCAGATTTCTGACTTCCATGTTGCCAC
CAGGTTCAATGATGACTTCAGCAGAGCTGTGCTGGAGGCTGAGGTGCAGATGTGTGGAGAACTCAGAGAC
TACCTGAGAGTCACAGTGAGCCTCTGGCAAGGTGAGACCCANGTGGCCTCTGGCACAGCCCCCTTTGGAG
GAGAGATCATTGATGAGAGAGGAGGCT
